Addgene plasmid #184054: pcDNA3-Lyso-PTEN(A4)-mCherry
Purpose: Lysosome-targeted constitutively active mutant of phosphatase and tensin homolog (PTEN); tagged with mCherry.
Depositing lab: Jin Zhang. Depositing organization: University of California, San Diego (UCSD). Publication: A Highly Sensitive Fluorescent Akt Biosensor Reveals Lysosome-Selective Regulation of Lipid Second Messengers and Kinase Activity. Chen M, Sun T, Zhong Y, Zhou X, Zhang J. ACS Cent Sci. 2021 Dec 22;7(12):2009-2020. doi: 10.1021/acscentsci.1c00919. Epub 2021 Dec 3. PubMed 34963894.
Backbone
  Vector backbone: pcDNA3
  Backbone size w/o insert (bp): 5415
  Total vector size (bp): 8622
  Vector type: Mammalian Expression
  Selectable markers: Neomycin (select with G418)
Growth in bacteria
  Bacterial resistance: Ampicillin, 100 μg/mL
  Growth temperature: 37°C
  Growth strain: DH5alpha
  Copy number: High Copy
Gene/Insert
  Gene/Insert name: Lyso-PTEN(A4)-mCherry (alt name: LAMP1-PTEN(S380A,T382/383A,S385A)-mCherry)
  Species: H. sapiens (human)
  Mutation: Ser 380/385 and Thr 382/383 in PTEN mutated to Ala.
  Entrez Gene: PTEN (a.k.a. 10q23del, BZS, CWS1, DEC, GLM2, MHAM, MMAC1, PTEN1, PTENbeta, TEP1)
  Promoter: CMV
  Tag / fusion protein: Lysosome-associated membrane protein 1 (LAMP1). (N terminal on insert); mCherry (C terminal on insert)
  Cloning method: Restriction Enzyme; 5′ cloning site HindIII (not destroyed); 3′ cloning site EcoRI (not destroyed)
  Sequencing primers: 5′ CMV forward; 3′ BGH reverse
Terms and licenses: Academic/Nonprofit Terms; Industry Terms: Not Available to Industry
How to cite: pcDNA3-Lyso-PTEN(A4)-mCherry was a gift from Jin Zhang (Addgene plasmid # 184054 ; http://n2t.net/addgene:184054 ; RRID:Addgene_184054)
