[The description below was written by a language model from this plasmid's Addgene catalogue record and pLannotate feature annotations shown in this document.]
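Description:
pcDNA3-Lyso-PTEN(A4)-mCherry is a mammalian expression plasmid of about 8.6 kb built on the pcDNA3 backbone. It is maintained in E. coli through a high-copy ColE1/pUC-type origin with ampicillin selection (AmpR under its own bla promoter). It also carries an f1 origin for single-stranded DNA production. For mammalian cells, an SV40 early promoter drives the neo gene, terminated by an SV40 poly(A) signal, so stable transfectants can be selected with G418. Short annotated fragments such as the truncated HIV-1 LTR, ble, lacI and the lac promoter/operator region appear to be backbone remnants or partial annotation matches rather than functional parts of the design.

The payload is a single fusion open reading frame inserted between HindIII and EcoRI. It is transcribed from the CMV immediate-early enhancer/promoter and terminated by the bovine growth hormone poly(A) signal. T7 and SP6 phage promoters flank the insert. From the N terminus, the fusion comprises human LAMP1, human PTEN and mCherry. LAMP1 is a lysosomal membrane glycoprotein and serves here as the lysosome-targeting module. PTEN carries the "A4" substitutions, with Ser380, Thr382, Thr383 and Ser385 all changed to alanine, which the record describes as a constitutively active mutant. PTEN antagonises PI3K–Akt signalling, so tethering an active form to lysosomes should locally deplete its lipid substrates at that compartment, while the red fluorescent mCherry tag lets expression and localisation be confirmed by imaging. The associated publication concerns lysosome-selective regulation of lipid second messengers and Akt activity, consistent with use as a compartment-specific perturbation tool alongside fluorescent kinase biosensors.
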