Features (pLannotate 1.2.2; 23 found; start..end, strand, type, name):
     28..80      -  misc_feature   bom (fragment): basis of mobility region from pBR322
    235..614     +  enhancer       CMV enhancer: human cytomegalovirus immediate early enhancer
    615..818     +  promoter       CMV promoter: human cytomegalovirus (CMV) immediate early promoter
    814..847     +  LTR            5' LTR (truncated) (fragment): truncated 5' long terminal repeat (LTR) from HIV-1
    863..881     +  promoter       T7 promoter: promoter for bacteriophage T7 RNA polymerase
    907..2157    +  CDS            LAMP1: human lysosome-associated membrane glycoprotein 1
   2182..3390    +  CDS            PTEN: PTEN_HUMAN - Also known as MMAC1, TEP1. Experimental evidence at protein level: Swiss-Prot protein existence level 1. [Isoform alpha]: Functional kinase, like isoform 1 it antagonizes the PI3K-AKT/PKB signaling pathway. Plays a role in mitochondrial energetic metabolism by promoting COX activity and ATP production, via collaboration with isoform 1 in increasing protein levels of PINK1. From Homo sapiens (Human).
   3403..4110    +  CDS            mCherry: mCherry is a basic (constitutively fluorescent) red fluorescent protein published in 2004, derived from Discosoma sp.. It is reported to be a very rapidly-maturing monomer with low acid sensitivity.
   4174..4192    -  promoter       SP6 promoter: promoter for bacteriophage SP6 RNA polymerase
   4218..4442    +  polyA_signal   bGH poly(A) signal: bovine growth hormone polyadenylation signal
   4446..4467    +  promoter       SV40 promoter (fragment): SV40 enhancer and early promoter
   4488..4916    +  rep_origin     f1 ori (sequence partly withheld): f1 bacteriophage origin of replication; arrow indicates direction of (+) strand synthesis
   4930..5259    +  promoter       SV40 promoter: SV40 enhancer and early promoter
   5326..6117    +  CDS            neo: KKA2_KLEPN - Also known as kan, nptII. Experimental evidence at protein level: Swiss-Prot protein existence level 1. Resistance to kanamycin, neomycin, paromomycin, ribostamycin, butirosin and gentamicin B. From Klebsiella pneumoniae.
   6141..6299    +  CDS            ble (fragment): BLE_KLEPN - Experimental evidence at protein level: Swiss-Prot protein existence level 1. Binding protein with a strong affinity to the bleomycin family of antibiotics. Binds to CL990; an antimitotic-antibiotic compound. From Klebsiella pneumoniae.
   6294..6415    +  polyA_signal   SV40 poly(A) signal: SV40 polyadenylation signal
   6488..6504    -  protein_bind   lac operator: The lac repressor binds to the lac operator to inhibit transcription in E. coli. This inhibition can be relieved by adding lactose or isopropyl-β-D-thiogalactopyranoside (IPTG). lac repressor encoded by lacI
   6512..6542    -  promoter       lac promoter: promoter for the E. coli lac operon
   6557..6578    -  protein_bind   CAP binding site: CAP binding activates transcription in the presence of cAMP. E. coli catabolite activator protein
   6591..6683    -  CDS            lacI (fragment): lac repressor; lacI; The lac repressor binds to the lac operator to inhibit transcription in E. coli. This inhibition can be relieved by adding lactose or isopropyl-β-D-thiogalactopyranoside (IPTG).
   6866..7454    -  rep_origin     ori: high-copy-number ColE1/pMB1/pBR322/pUC origin of replication
   7625..8485    -  CDS            AmpR: β-lactamase; bla; confers resistance to ampicillin, carbenicillin, and related antibiotics
   8486..8590    -  promoter       AmpR promoter: bla
>Addgene plasmid #184054 | pcDNA3-Lyso-PTEN(A4)-mCherry | addgene full sequence | sequence record 363239 | Addgene NGS Result
GACGGATCGGGAGATCTCCCGATCCCCTATGGTGCACTCTCAGTACAATCTGCTCTGATGCCGCATAGTT
AAGCCAGTATCTGCTCCCTGCTTGTGTGTTGGAGGTCGCTGAGTAGTGCGCGAGCAAAATTTAAGCTACA
ACAAGGCAAGGCTTGACCGACAATTGCATGAAGAATCTGCTTAGGGTTAGGCGTTTTGCGCTGCTTCGCG
ATGTACGGGCCAGATATACGCGTTGACATTGATTATTGACTAGTTATTAATAGTAATCAATTACGGGGTC
ATTAGTTCATAGCCCATATATGGAGTTCCGCGTTACATAACTTACGGTAAATGGCCCGCCTGGCTGACCG
CCCAACGACCCCCGCCCATTGACGTCAATAATGACGTATGTTCCCATAGTAACGCCAATAGGGACTTTCC
ATTGACGTCAATGGGTGGAGTATTTACGGTAAACTGCCCACTTGGCAGTACATCAAGTGTATCATATGCC
AAGTACGCCCCCTATTGACGTCAATGACGGTAAATGGCCCGCCTGGCATTATGCCCAGTACATGACCTTA
TGGGACTTTCCTACTTGGCAGTACATCTACGTATTAGTCATCGCTATTACCATGGTGATGCGGTTTTGGC
AGTACATCAATGGGCGTGGATAGCGGTTTGACTCACGGGGATTTCCAAGTCTCCACCCCATTGACGTCAA
TGGGAGTTTGTTTTGGCACCAAAATCAACGGGACTTTCCAAAATGTCGTAACAACTCCGCCCCATTGACG
CAAATGGGCGGTAGGCGTGTACGGTGGGAGGTCTATATAAGCAGAGCTCTCTGGCTAACTAGAGAACCCA
CTGCTTACTGGCTTATCGAAATTAATACGACTCACTATAGGGAGACCCAAGCTTGCGGCCGCCACCATGG
CGGCGCCCGGCAGCGCCCGGCGACCCCTGCTGCTGCTACTGCTGTTGCTGCTGCTCGGCCTCATGCATTG
TGCGTCAGCAGCAATGTTTATGGTGAAAAATGGCAACGGGACCGCGTGCATAATGGCCAACTTCTCTGCT
GCCTTCTCAGTGAACTACGACACCAAGAGTGGCCCTAAGAACATGACCTTTGACCTGCCATCAGATGCCA
CAGTGGTGCTCAACCGCAGCTCCTGTGGAAAAGAGAACACTTCTGACCCCAGTCTCGTGATTGCTTTTGG
AAGAGGACATACACTCACTCTCAATTTCACGAGAAATGCAACACGTTACAGCGTCCAGCTCATGAGTTTT
GCTTATAACTTGTCAGACACACACCTTTTCCCCAATGCGAGCTCCAAAGAAATCAAGACTGTGGAATCTA
TAACTGACATCAGGGCAGATATAGATAAAAAATACAGATGTGTTAGTGGCACCCAGGTCCACATGAACAA
CGTGACCGTAACGCCCCATGATGCCACCATCCAGGCGTACCTTTCCAACAGCAGCTTCAGCAGGGGAGAG
ACACGCTGTGAACAAGACAGGCCTTCCCCAACCACAGCGCCCCCTGCGCCACCCAGCCCCTCGCCCTCAC
CCGTGCCCAAGAGCCCCTCTGTGGACAAGTACAACGTGAGCGGCACCAACGGGACCTGCCTGCTGGCCAG
CATGGGGCTGCAGCTGAACCTCACCTATGAGAGGAAGGACAACACGACGGTGACAAGGCTTCTCAACATC
AACCCCAACAAGACCTCGGCCAGCGGGAGCTGCGGCGCCCACCTGGTGACTCTGGAGCTGCACAGCGAGG
GCACCACCGTCCTGCTCTTCCAGTTCGGGATGAATGCAAGTTCTAGCCGGTTTTTCCTACAAGGAATCCA
GTTGAATACAATTCTTCCTGACGCCAGAGACCCTGCCTTTAAAGCTGCCAACGGCTCCCTGCGAGCGCTG
CAGGCCACAGTCGGCAATTCCTACAAGTGCAACGCGGAGGAGCACGTCCGTGTCACGAAGGCGTTTTCAG
TCAATATATTCAAAGTGTGGGTCCAGGCTTTCAAGGTGGAAGGTGGCCAGTTTGGCTCTGTGGAGGAGTG
TCTGCTGGACGAGAACAGCATGCTGATCCCCATCGCTGTGGGTGGTGCCCTGGCGGGGCTGGTCCTCATC
GTCCTCATCGCCTACCTCGTCGGCAGGAAGAGGAGTCACGCAGGCTACCAGACTATCGGTGGTGGCGGTG
GTGCGGATCCCATGACAGCCATCATCAAAGAGATCGTTAGCAGAAACAAAAGGAGATATCAAGAGGATGG
ATTCGACTTAGACTTGACCTATATTTATCCAAACATTATTGCTATGGGATTTCCTGCAGAAAGACTTGAA
GGCGTATACAGGAACAATATTGATGATGTAGTAAGGTTTTTGGATTCAAAGCATAAAAACCATTACAAGA
TATACAATCTTTGTGCTGAAAGACATTATGACACCGCCAAATTTAATTGCAGAGTTGCACAATATCCTTT
TGAAGACCATAACCCACCACAGCTAGAACTTATCAAACCCTTTTGTGAAGATCTTGACCAATGGCTAAGT
GAAGATGACAATCATGTTGCAGCAATTCACTGTAAAGCTGGAAAGGGACGAACTGGTGTAATGATATGTG
CATATTTATTACATCGGGGCAAATTTTTAAAGGCACAAGAGGCCCTAGATTTCTATGGGGAAGTAAGGAC
CAGAGACAAAAAGGGAGTAACTATTCCCAGTCAGAGGCGCTATGTGTATTATTATAGCTACCTGTTAAAG
AATCATCTGGATTATAGACCAGTGGCACTGTTGCTTCACAAGATGATGTTTGAAACTATTCCAATGTTCA
GTGGCGGAACTTGCAATCCTCAGTTTGTGGTCTGCCAGCTAAAGGTGAAGATATATTCCTCCAATTCAGG
ACCCACACGACGGGAAGACAAGTTCATGTACTTTGAGTTCCCTCAGCCGTTACCTGTGTGTGGTGATATC
AAAGTAGAGTTCTTCCACAAACAGAACAAGATGCTAAAAAAGGACAAAATGTTTCACTTTTGGGTAAATA
CATTCTTCATACCAGGACCAGAGGAAACCTCAGAAAAAGTAGAAAATGGAAGTCTATGTGATCAAGAAAT
CGATAGCATTTGCAGTATAGAGCGTGCAGATAATGACAAGGAATATCTAGTACTTACTTTAACAAAAAAT
GATCTTGACAAAGCAAATAAAGACAAAGCCAACCGATACTTTTCTCCAAATTTTAAGGTGAAGCTGTACT
TCACAAAAACAGTAGAGGAGCCGTCAAATCCAGAGGCTAGCAGTTCAACTTCTGTAACACCAGATGTTAG
TGACAATGAACCTGATCATTATAGATATGCTGACGCCGCGGACGCAGATCCAGAGAATGAACCTTTTGAT
GAAGATCAGCATACACAAATTACAAAAGTCGGAGGAGTCGACATGGTGAGCAAGGGCGAAGAGGATAACA
TGGCCATCATCAAGGAGTTCATGCGCTTCAAGGTGCACATGGAGGGCTCCGTGAACGGCCACGAGTTCGA
GATCGAGGGCGAGGGCGAGGGCCGCCCCTACGAGGGCACCCAGACCGCCAAGCTGAAGGTGACCAAGGGT
GGCCCCCTGCCCTTCGCCTGGGACATCCTGTCCCCTCAGTTCATGTACGGCTCCAAGGCCTACGTGAAGC
ACCCCGCCGACATCCCCGACTACTTGAAGCTGTCCTTCCCCGAGGGCTTCAAGTGGGAGCGCGTGATGAA
CTTCGAGGACGGCGGCGTGGTGACCGTGACCCAGGACTCCTCCCTGCAGGACGGCGAGTTCATCTACAAG
GTGAAGCTGCGCGGCACCAACTTCCCCTCCGACGGCCCCGTAATGCAGAAGAAGACCATGGGCTGGGAGG
CCTCCTCCGAGCGGATGTACCCCGAGGACGGCGCCCTGAAGGGCGAGATCAAGCAGAGGCTGAAGCTGAA
GGACGGCGGCCACTACGACGCTGAGGTCAAGACCACCTACAAGGCCAAGAAGCCCGTGCAGCTGCCCGGC
GCCTACAACGTCAACATCAAGTTGGACATCACCTCCCACAACGAGGACTACACCATCGTGGAACAGTACG
AACGCGCCGAGGGCCGCCACTCCACCGGCGGCATGGACGAGCTGTACAAGTAAGAATTCTGCAGATATCC
ATCACACTGGCGGCCGCTCGAGCATGCATCTAGAGGGCCCTATTCTATAGTGTCACCTAAATGCTAGAGC
TCGCTGATCAGCCTCGACTGTGCCTTCTAGTTGCCAGCCATCTGTTGTTTGCCCCTCCCCCGTGCCTTCC
TTGACCCTGGAAGGTGCCACTCCCACTGTCCTTTCCTAATAAAATGAGGAAATTGCATCGCATTGTCTGA
GTAGGTGTCATTCTATTCTGGGGGGTGGGGTGGGGCAGGACAGCAAGGGGGAGGATTGGGAAGACAATAG
CAGGCATGCTGGGGATGCGGTGGGCTCTATGGCTTCTGAGGCGGAAAGAACCAGCTGGGGCTCTAGGGGG
TATCCCC
[124 nt withheld, positions 4488-4611]
C
[91 nt withheld, positions 4613-4703]
A
[49 nt withheld, positions 4705-4753]
CCTTTGACGTTGGAGTCCACGTTCTTT
[37 nt withheld, positions 4781-4817]
ACCCTATCTCGGTCTATTCTTTTGATTTATAAGGGATTTTGCCGATTTCGGCCTATTGGTTAAAAAATGA
GCTGATTTAACAAAAATTTAACGCGAATTAATTCTGTGGAATGTGTGTCAGTTAGGGTGTGGAAAGTCCC
CAGGCTCCCCAGCAGGCAGAAGTATGCAAAGCATGCATCTCAATTAGTCAGCAACCAGGTGTGGAAAGTC
CCCAGGCTCCCCAGCAGGCAGAAGTATGCAAAGCATGCATCTCAATTAGTCAGCAACCATAGTCCCGCCC
CTAACTCCGCCCATCCCGCCCCTAACTCCGCCCAGTTCCGCCCATTCTCCGCCCCATGGCTGACTAATTT
TTTTTATTTATGCAGAGGCCGAGGCCGCCTCTGCCTCTGAGCTATTCCAGAAGTAGTGAGGAGGCTTTTT
TGGAGGCCTAGGCTTTTGCAAAAAGCTCCCGGGAGCTTGTATATCCATTTTCGGATCTGATCAAGAGACA
GGATGAGGATCGTTTCGCATGATTGAACAAGATGGATTGCACGCAGGTTCTCCGGCCGCTTGGGTGGAGA
GGCTATTCGGCTATGACTGGGCACAACAGACAATCGGCTGCTCTGATGCCGCCGTGTTCCGGCTGTCAGC
GCAGGGGCGCCCGGTTCTTTTTGTCAAGACCGACCTGTCCGGTGCCCTGAATGAACTGCAGGACGAGGCA
GCGCGGCTATCGTGGCTGGCCACGACGGGCGTTCCTTGCGCAGCTGTGCTCGACGTTGTCACTGAAGCGG
GAAGGGACTGGCTGCTATTGGGCGAAGTGCCGGGGCAGGATCTCCTGTCATCTCACCTTGCTCCTGCCGA
GAAAGTATCCATCATGGCTGATGCAATGCGGCGGCTGCATACGCTTGATCCGGCTACCTGCCCATTCGAC
CACCAAGCGAAACATCGCATCGAGCGAGCACGTACTCGGATGGAAGCCGGTCTTGTCGATCAGGATGATC
TGGACGAAGAGCATCAGGGGCTCGCGCCAGCCGAACTGTTCGCCAGGCTCAAGGCGCGCATGCCCGACGG
CGAGGATCTCGTCGTGACCCATGGCGATGCCTGCTTGCCGAATATCATGGTGGAAAATGGCCGCTTTTCT
GGATTCATCGACTGTGGCCGGCTGGGTGTGGCGGACCGCTATCAGGACATAGCGTTGGCTACCCGTGATA
TTGCTGAAGAGCTTGGCGGCGAATGGGCTGACCGCTTCCTCGTGCTTTACGGTATCGCCGCTCCCGATTC
GCAGCGCATCGCCTTCTATCGCCTTCTTGACGAGTTCTTCTGAGCGGGACTCTGGGGTTCGAAATGACCG
ACCAAGCGACGCCCAACCTGCCATCACGAGATTTCGATTCCACCGCCGCCTTCTATGAAAGGTTGGGCTT
CGGAATCGTTTTCCGGGACGCCGGCTGGATGATCCTCCAGCGCGGGGATCTCATGCTGGAGTTCTTCGCC
CACCCCAACTTGTTTATTGCAGCTTATAATGGTTACAAATAAAGCAATAGCATCACAAATTTCACAAATA
AAGCATTTTTTTCACTGCATTCTAGTTGTGGTTTGTCCAAACTCATCAATGTATCTTATCATGTCTGTAT
ACCGTCGACCTCTAGCTAGAGCTTGGCGTAATCATGGTCATAGCTGTTTCCTGTGTGAAATTGTTATCCG
CTCACAATTCCACACAACATACGAGCCGGAAGCATAAAGTGTAAAGCCTGGGGTGCCTAATGAGTGAGCT
AACTCACATTAATTGCGTTGCGCTCACTGCCCGCTTTCCAGTCGGGAAACCTGTCGTGCCAGCTGCATTA
ATGAATCGGCCAACGCGCGGGGAGAGGCGGTTTGCGTATTGGGCGCTCTTCCGCTTCCTCGCTCACTGAC
TCGCTGCGCTCGGTCGTTCGGCTGCGGCGAGCGGTATCAGCTCACTCAAAGGCGGTAATACGGTTATCCA
CAGAATCAGGGGATAACGCAGGAAAGAACATGTGAGCAAAAGGCCAGCAAAAGGCCAGGAACCGTAAAAA
GGCCGCGTTGCTGGCGTTTTTCCATAGGCTCCGCCCCCCTGACGAGCATCACAAAAATCGACGCTCAAGT
CAGAGGTGGCGAAACCCGACAGGACTATAAAGATACCAGGCGTTTCCCCCTGGAAGCTCCCTCGTGCGCT
CTCCTGTTCCGACCCTGCCGCTTACCGGATACCTGTCCGCCTTTCTCCCTTCGGGAAGCGTGGCGCTTTC
TCATAGCTCACGCTGTAGGTATCTCAGTTCGGTGTAGGTCGTTCGCTCCAAGCTGGGCTGTGTGCACGAA
CCCCCCGTTCAGCCCGACCGCTGCGCCTTATCCGGTAACTATCGTCTTGAGTCCAACCCGGTAAGACACG
ACTTATCGCCACTGGCAGCAGCCACTGGTAACAGGATTAGCAAAGCGAGGTATGTAGGCGGTGCTACAGA
GTTCTTGAAGTGGTGGCCTAACTACGGCTACACTAGAAGAACAGTATTTGGTATCTGCGCTCTGCTGAAG
CCAGTTACCTTCGGAAAAAGAGTTGGTAGCTCTTGATCCGGCAAACAAACCACCGCTGGTAGCGGTGGTT
TTTTTGTTTGCAAGCAGCAGATTACGCGCAGAAAAAAAGGATCTCAAGAAGATCCTTTGATCTTTTCTAC
GGGGTCTGACGCTCAGTGGAACGAAAACTCACGTTAAGGGATTTTGGTCATGAGATTATCAAAAAGGATC
TTCACCTAGATCCTTTTAAATTAAAAATGAAGTTTTAAATCAATCTAAAGTATATATGAGTAAACTTGGT
CTGACAGTTACCAATGCTTAATCAGTGAGGCACCTATCTCAGCGATCTGTCTATTTCGTTCATCCATAGT
TGCCTGACTCCCCGTCGTGTAGATAACTACGATACGGGAGGGCTTACCATCTGGCCCCAGTGCTGCAATG
ATACCGCGAGACCCACGCTCACCGGCTCCAGATTTATCAGCAATAAACCAGCCAGCCGGAAGGGCCGAGC
GCAGAAGTGGTCCTGCAACTTTATCCGCCTCCATCCAGTCTATTAATTGTTGCCGGGAAGCTAGAGTAAG
TAGTTCGCCAGTTAATAGTTTGCGCAACGTTGTTGCCATTGCTACAGGCATCGTGGTGTCACGCTCGTCG
TTTGGTATGGCTTCATTCAGCTCCGGTTCCCAACGATCAAGGCGAGTTACATGATCCCCCATGTTGTGCA
AAAAAGCGGTTAGCTCCTTCGGTCCTCCGATCGTTGTCAGAAGTAAGTTGGCCGCAGTGTTATCACTCAT
GGTTATGGCAGCACTGCATAATTCTCTTACTGTCATGCCATCCGTAAGATGCTTTTCTGTGACTGGTGAG
TACTCAACCAAGTCATTCTGAGAATAGTGTATGCGGCGACCGAGTTGCTCTTGCCCGGCGTCAATACGGG
ATAATACCGCGCCACATAGCAGAACTTTAAAAGTGCTCATCATTGGAAAACGTTCTTCGGGGCGAAAACT
CTCAAGGATCTTACCGCTGTTGAGATCCAGTTCGATGTAACCCACTCGTGCACCCAACTGATCTTCAGCA
TCTTTTACTTTCACCAGCGTTTCTGGGTGAGCAAAAACAGGAAGGCAAAATGCCGCAAAAAAGGGAATAA
GGGCGACACGGAAATGTTGAATACTCATACTCTTCCTTTTTCAATATTATTGAAGCATTTATCAGGGTTA
TTGTCTCATGAGCGGATACATATTTGAATGTATTTAGAAAAATAAACAAATAGGGGTTCCGCGCACATTT
CCCCGAAAAGTGCCACCTGACGTC
